Addgene plasmid #169206: hp-50-0-50%GC-Left-half-120bp
Purpose: Force-activating hairpin for 3'-to-5' helicase
Depositing lab: Tom Perkins. Depositing organization: University of Colorado, Boulder. Publication: Force-Activated DNA Substrates for In Situ Generation of ssDNA and Designed ssDNA/dsDNA Structures in an Optical-Trapping Assay. Taylor AMK, Okoniewski SR, Uyetake L, Perkins TT. Methods Mol Biol. 2022;2478:273-312. doi: 10.1007/978-1-0716-2229-2_10. PubMed 36063324.
Backbone
  Vector backbone: pCR-XL-TOPO
  Backbone size w/o insert (bp): 3519
  Vector type: Unspecified
Growth in bacteria
  Bacterial resistance: Kanamycin, 50 μg/mL
  Growth temperature: 37°C
  Growth strain: DH5alpha
  Copy number: High Copy
Gene/Insert
  Gene/Insert name: 50-0-50%GC-Left-half-120bp-hairpin
  Species: Synthetic
  Insert size (bp): 1447
  Cloning method: TOPO Cloning
  Sequencing primers: 5′ GGT AAC GCC AGG GTT TTC CCA GTC AC; 3′ GGA TAA CAA TTT CAC ACA GGA AAC AGC TAT GAC
Terms and licenses: Academic/Nonprofit Terms; Industry Terms: Not Available to Industry
Depositor comments: Since the 120nt hairpin cannot be cloned in it's entirety the two halves (Left & Right) are provided here.
How to cite: hp-50-0-50%GC-Left-half-120bp was a gift from Tom Perkins (Addgene plasmid # 169206 ; http://n2t.net/addgene:169206 ; RRID:Addgene_169206)
