[The description below was written by a language model from this plasmid's Addgene catalogue record and pLannotate feature annotations shown in this document.]
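Description:
hp-50-0-50%GC-Left-half-120bp is a bacterial cloning plasmid that stores one half of a synthetic DNA hairpin substrate for single-molecule helicase studies. It is built on the pCR-XL-TOPO backbone, into which a 1,447 bp synthetic insert was introduced by TOPO cloning. The plasmid replicates from a high-copy ColE1/pUC-type origin and is selected with kanamycin through the Tn5-derived aminoglycoside phosphotransferase gene. A bleomycin/Zeocin resistance gene (Sh ble) is also annotated. Other backbone elements are the lac promoter, operator and CAP binding site, a T7 promoter, and fragments of lacZα and ccdB. In this type of TOPO vector, the lacZα-ccdB fusion provides positive selection, because an insert disrupts expression of the gyrase toxin.

The annotation of the sequenced 4,975 nt record does not label a hairpin as such. Within the region that appears to correspond to the insert, it detects a fragment of M13 gene IV, an M13 origin segment and a short lacI fragment, which suggests that much of the insert is M13-derived DNA. The record does not explain the role of these segments, and no expression cassette for a protein product is indicated.

The stated purpose is a force-activating hairpin for a 3'-to-5' helicase, associated with work on DNA substrates that generate ssDNA or defined ssDNA/dsDNA structures in situ in an optical-trapping assay. According to the depositor, the full 120 nt hairpin cannot be cloned intact, so it is supplied as separate Left and Right halves. This plasmid carries the Left half, and the complete substrate also requires its Right-half partner. The name suggests a 50-0-50% GC composition pattern along the hairpin, but the record does not define it further.
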