Features (pLannotate 1.2.2; 16 found; start..end, strand, type, name):
     31..842     +  CDS            M13 gene IV (fragment) (sequence partly withheld): pIV; IV; phage assembly
    830..1210    +  rep_origin     M13 ori (sequence partly withheld): M13 bacteriophage origin of replication; arrow indicates direction of (+) strand synthesis
   1211..1280    +  CDS            lacI (fragment): lac repressor; lacI; The lac repressor binds to the lac operator to inhibit transcription in E. coli. This inhibition can be relieved by adding lactose or isopropyl-β-D-thiogalactopyranoside (IPTG).
   1597..1613    -  protein_bind   lac operator: The lac repressor binds to the lac operator to inhibit transcription in E. coli. This inhibition can be relieved by adding lactose or isopropyl-β-D-thiogalactopyranoside (IPTG). lac repressor encoded by lacI
   1621..1651    -  promoter       lac promoter: promoter for the E. coli lac operon
   1666..1687    -  protein_bind   CAP binding site: CAP binding activates transcription in the presence of cAMP. E. coli catabolite activator protein
   1700..1792    -  CDS            lacI (fragment): lac repressor; lacI; The lac repressor binds to the lac operator to inhibit transcription in E. coli. This inhibition can be relieved by adding lactose or isopropyl-β-D-thiogalactopyranoside (IPTG).
   1975..2563    -  rep_origin     ori: high-copy-number ColE1/pMB1/pBR322/pUC origin of replication
   2701..3075    -  CDS            BleoR: antibiotic-binding protein; Sh ble from Streptoalloteichus hindustanus; confers resistance to bleomycin, phleomycin, and Zeocin™
   3095..3183    -  promoter       AmpR promoter (fragment): bla
   3210..3260    +  misc_feature   bom (fragment): basis of mobility region from pBR322
   3281..4075    -  CDS            NeoR/KanR: aminoglycoside phosphotransferase from Tn5; aph(3')-II (or nptII); confers resistance to neomycin, kanamycin, and G418 (Geneticin®)
   4107..4376    -  CDS            tnpA (fragment): TN5P_ECOLX - Also known as tnp. Experimental evidence at protein level: Swiss-Prot protein existence level 1. Mediates transposition of transposon Tn5 by a 'cut and paste' mechanism. First, the monomeric transposase binds the 19 bp inverted DNA repeats flanking the transposon. Then, dimerization of the DNA- bound transposase creates a synaptic DNA complex. After nicking of the first DNA strand, excision of the transposon proceeds through a series of intermediates. The transposase then mediates the insertion of the transposon at a new site by strand transfer. The activity of the wild- type tran
   4424..4727    -  CDS            ccdB (fragment): CcdB, a bacterial toxin that poisons DNA gyrase; ccdB; Plasmids containing the ccdB gene cannot be propagated in standard E. coli strains.
   4737..4884    -  CDS            lacZα (fragment): LacZα fragment of β-galactosidase; lacZ fragment
   4887..4905    +  promoter       T7 promoter: promoter for bacteriophage T7 RNA polymerase
>Addgene plasmid #169206 | hp-50-0-50%GC-Left-half-120bp | addgene full sequence | sequence record 334819 | Addgene NGS Result
TCAATAATCGGCTGTCTTTCCTTATCATTCCTTCTAAATCCTCAAATGTATTATCTATTGACGGCTCTAA
TCTATTAGTTGTTAGTGCTCCTAAAGATATTTTAGATAACCTTCCTCAATTCCTTTCA
[35 nt withheld, positions 129-163]
GGGTTTGATATTT
[32 nt withheld, positions 177-208]
ATTTGCTGCTGGCTCTCAGCGTGGCACTGTTGCAGGC
[41 nt withheld, positions 246-286]
TGGTGGTTCGTTCGGTATTTTTAAT
[68 nt withheld, positions 312-379]
A
[35 nt withheld, positions 381-415]
C
[38 nt withheld, positions 417-454]
G
[38 nt withheld, positions 456-493]
GATTGAGCGTCAAAATGTAGGTATTTCCATGAGCGTTTTTCCT
[38 nt withheld, positions 537-574]
C
[68 nt withheld, positions 576-643]
T
[309 nt withheld, positions 645-953]
C
[141 nt withheld, positions 955-1095]
CCTTTGACGTTGGAGTCCACGTTCTTT
[37 nt withheld, positions 1123-1159]
ACCCTATCTCGGGCTATTCTTTTGATTTATAAGGGATTTTGCCGATTTCGGAACCACCATCAAACAGGAT
TTTCGCCTGCTGGGGCAAACCAGCGTGGACCGCTTGCTGCAACTCTCTCAGCGGGCACGGCCAGGCTCCC
GCCCTCAGCATTTACTCTGGTCACAGGTATGCAGCTACAGTCAAGCAGTGAAGTAATAAATTATATTATA
AATTATATTATAAATTATATTATGTCTAGATCGACTGACGTACGAGTCAACGTCTGGATCCATTTTTATG
GATCGATGAAGGGCGAATTCTGCAGATATCCATCACACTGGCGGCCGTTACTAGTGGATCCGAGCTCGGT
ACCAAGCTTGATGCATAGCTTGAGTATTCTAACGCGTCACCTAAATAGCTTGGCGTAATCATGGTCATAG
CTGTTTCCTGTGTGAAATTGTTATCCGCTCACAATTCCACACAACATACGAGCCGGAAGCATAAAGTGTA
AAGCCTGGGGTGCCTAATGAGTGAGCTAACTCACATTAATTGCGTTGCGCTCACTGCCCGCTTTCCAGTC
GGGAAACCTGTCGTGCCAGCTGCATTAATGAATCGGCCAACGCGCGGGGAGAGGCGGTTTGCGTATTGGG
CGCTCTTCCGCTTCCTCGCTCACTGACTCGCTGCGCTCGGTCGTTCGGCTGCGGCGAGCGGTATCAGCTC
ACTCAAAGGCGGTAATACGGTTATCCACAGAATCAGGGGATAACGCAGGAAAGAACATGTGAGCAAAAGG
CCAGCAAAAGGCCAGGAACCGTAAAAAGGCCGCGTTGCTGGCGTTTTTCCATAGGCTCCGCCCCCCTGAC
GAGCATCACAAAAATCGACGCTCAAGTCAGAGGTGGCGAAACCCGACAGGACTATAAAGATACCAGGCGT
TTCCCCCTGGAAGCTCCCTCGTGCGCTCTCCTGTTCCGACCCTGCCGCTTACCGGATACCTGTCCGCCTT
TCTCCCTTCGGGAAGCGTGGCGCTTTCTCATAGCTCACGCTGTAGGTATCTCAGTTCGGTGTAGGTCGTT
CGCTCCAAGCTGGGCTGTGTGCACGAACCCCCCGTTCAGCCCGACCGCTGCGCCTTATCCGGTAACTATC
GTCTTGAGTCCAACCCGGTAAGACACGACTTATCGCCACTGGCAGCAGCCACTGGTAACAGGATTAGCAG
AGCGAGGTATGTAGGCGGTGCTACAGAGTTCTTGAAGTGGTGGCCTAACTACGGCTACACTAGAAGAACA
GTATTTGGTATCTGCGCTCTGCTGAAGCCAGTTACCTTCGGAAAAAGAGTTGGTAGCTCTTGATCCGGCA
AACAAACCACCGCTGGTAGCGGTGGTTTTTTTGTTTGCAAGCAGCAGATTACGCGCAGAAAAAAAGGATC
TCAAGAAGATCCTTTGATCTTTTCTACGGGGTCTGACGCTCAGTGGAACGAAAACTCACGTTAAGGGATT
TTGGTCATGAGATTATCAAAAAGGATCTTCACCTAGATCCTTTTAAATTAAAAATGAAGTTTTAGCACGT
GTCAGTCCTGCTCCTCGGCCACGAAGTGCACGCAGTTGCCGGCCGGGTCGCGCAGGGCGAACTCCCGCCC
CCACGGCTGCTCGCCGATCTCGGTCATGGCCGGCCCGGAGGCGTCCCGGAAGTTCGTGGACACGACCTCC
GACCACTCGGCGTACAGCTCGTCCAGGCCGCGCACCCACACCCAGGCCAGGGTGTTGTCCGGCACCACCT
GGTCCTGGACCGCGCTGATGAACAGGGTCACGTCGTCCCGGACCACACCGGCGAAGTCGTCCTCCACGAA
GTCCCGGGAGAACCCGAGCCGGTCGGTCCAGAACTCGACCGCTCCGGCGACGTCGCGCGCGGTGAGCACC
GGAACGGCACTGGTCAACTTGGCCATGGTGGCCCTCCTCACGTGCTATTATTGAAGCATTTATCAGGGTT
ATTGTCTCATGAGCGGATACATATTTGAATGTATTTAGAAAAATAAACAAATAGGGGTTCCGCGCACATT
TCCCCGAAAAGTGCCACCTGATGCGGTGTGAAATACCGCACAGATGCGTAAGGAGAAAATACCGCATCAG
GAAATTGTAAGCGTTAATAATTCAGAAGAACTCGTCAAGAAGGCGATAGAAGGCGATGCGCTGCGAATCG
GGAGCGGCGATACCGTAAAGCACGAGGAAGCGGTCAGCCCATTCGCCGCCAAGCTCTTCAGCAATATCAC
GGGTAGCCAACGCTATGTCCTGATAGCGGTCCGCCACACCCAGCCGGCCACAGTCGATGAATCCAGAAAA
GCGGCCATTTTCCACCATGATATTCGGCAAGCAGGCATCGCCATGGGTCACGACGAGATCCTCGCCGTCG
GGCATGCTCGCCTTGAGCCTGGCGAACAGTTCGGCTGGCGCGAGCCCCTGATGCTCTTCGTCCAGATCAT
CCTGATCGACAAGACCGGCTTCCATCCGAGTACGTGCTCGCTCGATGCGATGTTTCGCTTGGTGGTCGAA
TGGGCAGGTAGCCGGATCAAGCGTATGCAGCCGCCGCATTGCATCAGCCATGATGGATACTTTCTCGGCA
GGAGCAAGGTGAGATGACAGGAGATCCTGCCCCGGCACTTCGCCCAATAGCAGCCAGTCCCTTCCCGCTT
CAGTGACAACGTCGAGCACAGCTGCGCAAGGAACGCCCGTCGTGGCCAGCCACGATAGCCGCGCTGCCTC
GTCTTGCAGTTCATTCAGGGCACCGGACAGGTCGGTCTTGACAAAAAGAACCGGGCGCCCCTGCGCTGAC
AGCCGGAACACGGCGGCATCAGAGCAGCCGATTGTCTGTTGTGCCCAGTCATAGCCGAATAGCCTCTCCA
CCCAAGCGGCCGGAGAACCTGCGTGCAATCCATCTTGTTCAATCATGCGAAACGATCCTCATCCTGTCTC
TTGATCAGAGCTTGATCCCCTGCGCCATCAGATCCTTGGCGGCAAGAAAGCCATCCAGTTTACTTTGCAG
GGCTTCCCAACCTTACCAGAGGGCGCCCCAGCTGGCAATTCCGGTTCGCTTGCTGTCCATAAAACCGCCC
AGTCTAGCTATCGCCATGTAAGCCCACTGCAAGCTACCTGCTTTCTCTTTGCGCTTGCGTTTTCCCTTGT
CCAGATAGCCCAGTAGCTGACATTCATCCGGGGTCAGCACCGTTTCTGCGGACTGGCTTTCTACGTGAAA
AGGATCTAGGTGAAGATCCTTTTTGATAATCTCATGCCTGACATTTATATTCCCCAGAACATCAGGTTAA
TGGCGTTTTTGATGTCATTTTCGCGGTGGCTGAGATCAGCCACTTCTTCCCCGATAACGGAGACCGGCAC
ACTGGCCATATCGGTGGTCATCATGCGCCAGCTTTCATCCCCGATATGCACCACCGGGTAAAGTTCACGG
GAGACTTTATCTGACAGCAGACGTGCACTGGCCAGGGGGATCACCATCCGTCGCCCCGGCGTGTCAATAA
TATCACTCTGTACATCCACAAACAGACGATAACGGCTCTCTCTTTTATAGGTGTAAACCTTAAACTGCCG
TACGTATAGGCTGCGCAACTGTTGGGAAGGGCGATCGGTGCGGGCCTCTTCGCTATTACGCCAGCTGGCG
AAAGGGGGATGTGCTGCAAGGCGATTAAGTTGGGTAACGCCAGGGTTTTCCCAGTCACGACGTTGTAAAA
CGACGGCCAGTGAATTGTAATACGACTCACTATAGGGCGAATTGGGCCCTCTAGATGCATGCTCGAGCGG
CCGCCAGTGTGATGGATATCTGCAGAATTCGCCCTT
